>Addgene plasmid #225432 | pDGB3_alpha1_pNOS-Rep-RepA-Tnos (GB3598) | addgene full sequence | sequence record 447739 | Addgene NGS Result
GTCATGAGACGAATTCTGACAGGATATATTGGCGGGTAAACCTAAGAGAAAAGAGCGTTTATTAGAATAA
TCGGATATTTAAAAGGGCGTGAAAAGGTTTATCCGTTCGTCCATTTGTATGTGCATGCCAACCACAGGGT
TCCCCTCGGGATCAAAGTACTTTGATCCAACCCCTCCGCTGCTATAGTGCAGTCGGCTTCTGACGTTCAG
TGCAGCCGTCATCTGAAAACGACATGTCGCACAAGTCCTAAGTTACGCGACAGGCTGCCGCCCTGCCCTT
TTCCTGGCGTTTTCTTGTCGCGTGTTTTAGTCGCATAAAGTAGAATACTTGCGACTAGAACCGGAGACAT
TACGCCATGAACAAGAGCGCCGCCGCTGGCCTGCTGGGCTATGCCCGCGTCAGCACCGACGACCAGGACT
TGACCAACCAACGGGCCGAACTGCACGCGGCCGGCTGCACCAAGCTGTTTTCCGAGAAGATCACCGGCAC
CAGGCGCGACCGCCCGGAGCTGGCCAGGATGCTTGACCACCTACGCCCTGGCGACGTTGTGACAGTGACC
AGGCTAGACCGCCTGGCCCGCAGCACCCGCGACCTACTGGACATTGCCGAGCGCATCCAGGAGGCCGGCG
CGGGCCTGCGTAGCCTGGCAGAGCCGTGGGCCGACACCACCACGCCGGCCGGCCGCATGGTGTTGACCGT
GTTCGCCGGCATTGCCGAGTTCGAGCGTTCCCTAATCATCGACCGCACCCGGAGCGGGCGCGAGGCCGCC
AAGGCCCGAGGCGTGAAGTTTGGCCCCCGCCCTACCCTCACCCCGGCACAGATCGCGCACGCCCGCGAGC
TGATCGACCAGGAAGGCCGCACCGTGAAAGAGGCGGCTGCACTGCTTGGCGTGCATCGCTCGACCCTGTA
CCGCGCACTTGAGCGCAGCGAGGAAGTGACGCCCACCGAGGCCAGGCGGCGCGGTGCCTTCCGTGAGGAC
GCATTGACCGAGGCCGACGCCCTGGCGGCCGCCGAGAATGAACGCCAAGAGGAACAAGCATGAAACCGCA
CCAGGACGGCCAGGACGAACCGTTTTTCATTACCGAAGAGATCGAGGCGGAGATGATCGCGGCCGGGTAC
GTGTTCGAGCCGCCCGCGCACCTCTCAACCGTGCGGCTGCATGAAATCCTGGCCGGTTTGTCTGATGCCA
AGCTGGCGGCCTGGCCGGCCAGCTTGGCCGCTGAAGAAACCGAGCGCCGCCGTCTAAAAAGGTGATGTGT
ATTTGAGTAAAACAGCTTGCGTCATGCGGTCGCTGCGTATATGATGCGATGAGTAAATAAACAAATACGC
AAGGGGAACGCATGAAGGTTATCGCTGTACTTAACCAGAAAGGCGGGTCAGGCAAGACGACCATCGCAAC
CCATCTAGCCCGCGCCCTGCAACTCGCCGGGGCCGATGTTCTGTTAGTCGATTCCGATCCCCAGGGCAGT
GCCCGCGATTGGGCGGCCGTGCGGGAAGATCAACCGCTAACCGTTGTCGGCATCGACCGCCCGACGATTG
ACCGCGACGTGAAGGCCATCGGCCGGCGCGACTTCGTAGTGATCGACGGAGCGCCCCAGGCGGCGGACTT
GGCTGTGTCCGCGATCAAGGCAGCCGACTTCGTGCTGATTCCGGTGCAGCCAAGCCCTTACGACATATGG
GCCACCGCCGACCTGGTGGAGCTGGTTAAGCAGCGCATTGAGGTCACGGATGGAAGGCTACAAGCGGCCT
TTGTCGTGTCGCGGGCGATCAAAGGCACGCGCATCGGCGGTGAGGTTGCCGAGGCGCTGGCCGGGTACGA
GCTGCCCATTCTTGAGTCCCGTATCACGCAGCGCGTGAGCTACCCAGGCACTGCCGCCGCCGGCACAACC
GTTCTTGAATCAGAACCCGAGGGCGACGCTGCCCGCGAGGTCCAGGCGCTGGCCGCTGAAATTAAATCAA
AACTCATTTGAGTTAATGAGGTAAAGAGAAAATGAGCAAAAGCACAAACACGCTAAGTGCCGGCCGTCCG
AGCGCACGCAGCAGCAAGGCTGCAACGTTGGCCAGCCTGGCAGACACGCCAGCCATGAAGCGGGTCAACT
TTCAGTTGCCGGCGGAGGATCACACCAAGCTGAAGATGTACGCGGTACGCCAAGGCAAGACCATTACCGA
GCTGCTATCTGAATACATCGCGCAGCTACCAGAGTAAATGAGCAAATGAATAAATGAGTAGATGAATTTT
AGCGGCTAAAGGAGGCGGCATGGAAAATCAAGAACAACCAGGCACCGACGCCGTGGAATGCCCCATGTGT
GGAGGAACGGGCGGTTGGCCAGGCGTAAGCGGCTGGGTTGCCTGCCGGCCCTGCAATGGCACTGGAACCC
CCAAGCCCGAGGAATCGGCGTGAGCGGTCGCAAACCATCCGGCCCGGTACAAATCGGCGCGGCGCTGGGT
GATGACCTGGTGGAGAAGTTGAAGGCCGCGCAGGCCGCCCAGCGGCAACGCATCGAGGCAGAAGCACGCC
CCGGTGAATCGTGGCAAGCGGCCGCTGATCGAATCCGCAAAGAATCCCGGCAACCGCCGGCAGCCGGTGC
GCCGTCGATTAGGAAGCCGCCCAAGGGCGACGAGCAACCAGATTTTTTCGTTCCGATGCTCTATGACGTG
GGCACCCGCGATAGTCGCAGCATCATGGACGTGGCCGTTTTCCGTCTGTCGAAGCGTGACCGACGAGCTG
GCGAGGTGATCCGCTACGAGCTTCCAGACGGGCACGTAGAGGTTTCCGCAGGGCCGGCCGGCATGGCCAG
TGTGTGGGATTACGACCTGGTACTGATGGCGGTTTCCCATCTAACCGAATCCATGAACCGATACCGGGAA
GGGAAGGGAGACAAGCCCGGCCGCGTGTTCCGTCCACACGTTGCGGACGTACTCAAGTTCTGCCGGCGAG
CCGATGGCGGAAAGCAGAAAGACGACCTGGTAGAAACCTGCATTCGGTTAAACACCACGCACGTTGCCAT
GCAGCGTACGAAGAAGGCCAAGAACGGCCGCCTGGTGACGGTATCCGAGGGTGAAGCCTTGATTAGCCGC
TACAAGATCGTAAAGAGCGAAACCGGGCGGCCGGAGTACATCGAGATCGAGCTAGCTGATTGGATGTACC
GCGAGATCACAGAAGGCAAGAACCCGGACGTGCTGACGGTTCACCCCGATTACTTTTTGATCGATCCCGG
CATCGGCCGTTTTCTCTACCGCCTGGCACGCCGCGCCGCAGGCAAGGCAGAAGCCAGATGGTTGTTCAAG
ACGATCTACGAACGCAGTGGCAGCGCCGGAGAGTTCAAGAAGTTCTGTTTCACCGTGCGCAAGCTGATCG
GGTCAAATGACCTGCCGGAGTACGATTTGAAGGAGGAGGCGGGGCAGGCTGGCCCGATCCTAGTCATGCG
CTACCGCAACCTGATCGAGGGCGAAGCATCCGCCGGTTCCTAATGTACGGAGCAGATGCTAGGGCAAATT
GCCCTAGCAGGGGAAAAAGGTCGAAAAGGACTCTTTCCTGTGGATAGCACGTACATTGGGAACCCAAAGC
CGTACATTGGGAACCGGAACCCGTACATTGGGAACCCAAAGCCGTACATTGGGAACCGGTCACACATGTA
AGTGACTGATATAAAAGAGAAAAAAGGCGATTTTTCCGCCTAAAACTCTTTAAAACTTATTAAAACTCTT
AAAACCCGCCTGGCCTGTGCATAACTGTCTGGCCAGCGCACAGCCGAAGAGCTGCAAAAAGCGCCTACCC
TTCGGTCGCTGCGCTCCCTACGCCCCGCCGCTTCGCGTCGGCCTATCGCGGCCGCTGGCCGCTCAAAAAT
GGCTGGCCTACGGCCAGGCAATCTACCAGGGCGCGGACAAGCCGCGCCGTCGCCACTCGACCGCCGGCGC
CCACATCAAGGCACCCTGCCTCGCGCGTTTCGGTGATGACGGTGAAAACCTCTGACACATGCAGCTCCCG
GTGACGGTCACAGCTTGTCTGTAAGCGGATGCCGGGAGCAGACAAGCCCGTCAGGGCGCGTCAGCGGGTG
TTGGCGGGTGTCGGGGCGCAGCCATGACCCAGTCACGTAGCGATAGCGGAGTGTATACTGGCTTAACTAT
GCGGCATCAGAGCAGATTGTACTGAGAGTGCACCATATGCGGTGTGAAATACCGCACAGATGCGTAAGGA
GAAAATACCGCATCAGGCGCTCTTCCGCTTCCTCGCTCACTGACTCGCTGCGCTCGGTCGTTCGGCTGCG
GCGAGCGGTATCAGCTCACTCAAAGGCGGTAATACGGTTATCCACAGAATCAGGGGATAACGCAGGAAAG
AACATGTGAGCAAAAGGCCAGCAAAAGGCCAGGAACCGTAAAAAGGCCGCGTTGCTGGCGTTTTTCCATA
GGCTCCGCCCCCCTGACGAGCATCACAAAAATCGACGCTCAAGTCAGAGGTGGCGAAACCCGACAGGACT
ATAAAGATACCAGGCGTTTCCCCCTGGAAGCTCCCTCGTGCGCTCTCCTGTTCCGACCCTGCCGCTTACC
GGATACCTGTCCGCCTTTCTCCCTTCGGGAAGCGTGGCGCTTTCTCATAGCTCACGCTGTAGGTATCTCA
GTTCGGTGTAGGTCGTTCGCTCCAAGCTGGGCTGTGTGCACGAACCCCCCGTTCAGCCCGACCGCTGCGC
CTTATCCGGTAACTATCGTCTTGAGTCCAACCCGGTAAGACACGACTTATCGCCACTGGCAGCAGCCACT
GGTAACAGGATTAGCAGAGCGAGGTATGTAGGCGGTGCTACAGAGTTCTTGAAGTGGTGGCCTAACTACG
GCTACACTAGAAGGACAGTATTTGGTATCTGCGCTCTGCTGAAGCCAGTTACCTTCGGAAAAAGAGTTGG
TAGCTCTTGATCCGGCAAACAAACCACCGCTGGTAGCGGTGGTTTTTTTGTTTGCAAGCAGCAGATTACG
CGCAGAAAAAAAGGATCTCAAGAAGATCCTTTGATCTTTTCTACGGGGTCTGACGCTCAGTGGAACGAAA
ACTCACGTTAAGGGATTTTGGTCATGCATTCTAGGTGATTAGAAAAACTCATCGAGCATCAAATGAAACT
GCAATTTATTCATATCAGGATTATCAATACCATATTTTTGAAAAAGCCGTTTCTGTAATGAAGGAGAAAA
CTCACCGAGGCAGTTCCATAGGATGGCAAGATCCTGGTATCGGTCTGCGATTCCGACTCGTCCAACATCA
ATACAACCTATTAATTTCCCCTCGTCAAAAATAAGGTTATCAAGTGAGAAATCACCATGAGTGACGACTG
AATCCGGTGAGAATGGCAAAAGTTTATGCATTTCTTTCCAGACTTGTTCAACAGGCCAGCCATTACGCTC
GTCATCAAAATCACTCGCATCAACCAAACCGTTATTCATTCGTGATTGCGCCTGAGCGAGTCGAAATACG
CGATCGCTGTTAAAAGGACAATTACAAACAGGAATCGAATGCAACCGGCGCAGGAACACTGCCAGCGCAT
CAACAATATTTTCACCTGAATCAGGATATTCTTCTAATACCTGGAATGCTGTTTTCCCTGGGATCGCAGT
GGTGAGTAACCATGCATCATCAGGAGTACGGATAAAATGCTTGATGGTCGGAAGAGGCATAAATTCCGTC
AGCCAGTTTAGTCTGACCATCTCATCTGTAACATCATTGGCAACGCTACCTTTGCCATGTTTCAGAAACA
ACTCTGGCGCATCGGGCTTCCCATACAATCGGTAGATTGTCGCACCTGATTGCCCGACATTATCGCGAGC
CCATTTATACCCATATAAATCAGCATCCATGTTGGAATTTAATCGCGGCCTTGAGCAAGACGTTTCCCGT
TGAATATGGCTCATAACAGAACTTATTATTTCCTTCCTCTTTTCTACAGTATTTAAAGATACCCCAAGAA
GCTAATTATAACAAGACGAACTCCAATTCACTGTTCCTTGCATTCTAAAACCTTAAATACCAGAAAACAG
CTTTTTCAAAGTTGTTTTCAAAGTTGGCGTATAACATAGTATCGACGGAGCCGATTTTGAAACCGCGGTG
ATCACAGGCAGCAACGCTCTGTCATCGTTACAATCAACATGCTACCCTCCGCGAGATCATCCGTGTTTCA
AACCCGGCAGCTTAGTTGCCGTTCTTCCGAATAGCATCGGTAACATGAGCAAAGTCTGCCGCCTTACAAC
GGCTCTCCCGCTGACGCCGTCCCGGACTGATGGGCTGCCTGTATCGAGTGGTGATTTTGTGCCGAGCTGC
CGGTCGGGGAGCTGTTGGCTGGCTGGTGGCAGGATATATTGTGGTGTAAACATAACGAATTCGTCTCAGG
AGATACATGAGAATTAAGGGAGTCACGGTATGACCCCCGCCGATGACGCGGGACAAGCCGTTTTACGTTT
GGAACTGACAGAACCGCAACGTTGAAGGAGCCACTGAGCCGCGGGTTTCTGGAGTTTAATGAGCTAAGCA
CATACGTCAGAAACCATTATTGCGCGTTCAAAAGTCGCCTAAGGTCACTATCAGCTAGCAAATATTTCTT
GTCAAAAATGCTCCACTGACGTTCCATAAATTCCCCTCGGTATCCAATTAGAGTCTCATATTCACTCTCA
ACTCGATCGAGGCAATGCCTTCTGCTAGTAAGAACTTCAGACTCCAATCTAAATATGTTTTCCTTACCTA
TCCCAAGTGCTCATCTCAAAGAGATGATTTATTCCAGTTTCTCTGGGAGAAACTCACACCTTTTCTTATT
TTCTTCCTTGGTGTTGCTTCTGAGCTTCATCAAGATGGCACTACCCACTATCATGCTCTTCTCCAGCTTG
ATAAAAAACCTTGTATTAGGGATCCTTCTTTTTTCGATTTTGAAGGAAATCACCCTAATATCCAGCCAGC
TAGAAACTCTAAACAAGTCCTTGATTACATATCAAAGGACGGAGATATTAAAACCAGAGGAGATTTCCGA
GATCATAAGGTTTCTCCTCGCAAATCTGACGCACGATGGAGAACTATTATCCAGACTGCAACGTCTAAGG
AGGAATATCTTGACATGATCAAGGAAGAATTCCCTCATGAATGGGCAACAAAGCTTCAATGGCTGGAATA
TTCAGCCAACAAATTATTCCCTCCACAACCTGAACCGTATGTGTCGCCCTTCACAGAATCAGATCTTCGC
TGCCACGAAGATCTACACTCCTGGAGGGAAACCCATCTATACCATGTAAGCATAGACGCTTATACTTACA
TACATCCTGTCTCATACCAACAAGCTCAATCTGACCTTGAATGGATGGCCGATTTAACCAGGACAATGGA
AGGAATGGAATCCGACACCCCAGCCTCTACATCTGCGGACCAACTCGTACCGGAAAGACCACCTGGGCTA
GAAGTCTCGGACGACACAACTATTGGAACGGTACCATCGATTTCACCAACTACGATGAACACGCCACCTA
TAATATCATCGACGACATCCCCTTCAAGTTCGTCCCATTGTGGAAGCAATTAATAGGTTGCCAGTCTGAT
TTCACTGTCAACCCTAAATATGGAAAAAAGAAGAAAATAAAAGGTGGGATCCCTTCTATAATTCTTTGCA
ATCCTGACGAAGACTGGATGTTATCAATGACAAGTCAACAGAAGGATTACTTTAAAGATAATTGCGTCAC
CCACTACATGTGTGACGGGGAGACTTTTTTTGCTCGGGAATCGTCGAGTCACTGAGCTTGGAATGGATCT
TCGATCCCGATCGTTCAAACATTTGGCAATAAAGTTTCTTAAGATTGAATCCTGTTGCCGGTCTTGCGAC
GATTATCATATAATTTCTGTTGAATTACGTTAAGCATGTAATAATTAACATGTAATGCATGACGTTATTT
ATGAGATGGGTTTTTATGATTAGAGTCCCGCAATTATACATTTAATACGCGATAGAAAACAAAATATAGC
GCGCAAACTAGGATAAATTATCGCGCGCGGTGTCATCTATGTTACTAGATCGGGAATTGCCAAGCTAATT
CTTGAAGACGAAAGGGCCTCGTGATACGCCTATTTTTATAGGTTAATGTCATGATAATAATGGTTTCTTA
GACGTCAGGTGGCACTTTTCGGGGAAATGTGCGCGGAACCCCTATTTGTTTATTTTTCTAAATACATTCA
AATATGTATCCGCTCATGAGACAATAACCCTGATAAATGCTTCAATAATGGGACCGACTCGCGCT
Features (pLannotate 1.2.2; 14 found; start..end, strand, type, name):
     17..41      +  misc_feature   RB T-DNA repeat: right border repeat from nopaline C58 T-DNA
    381..782     +  CDS            Y4CG_SINFN (fragment): Protein inferred from homology: Swiss-Prot protein existence level 3. From Sinorhizobium fredii (strain NBRC 101917 / NGR234).
   1342..1971    +  CDS            pVS1 StaA: stability protein from the Pseudomonas plasmid pVS1 (Heeb et al., 2000)
   2400..3473    +  CDS            pVS1 RepA: replication protein from the Pseudomonas plasmid pVS1 (Heeb et al., 2000)
   3539..3733    +  rep_origin     pVS1 oriV: origin of replication for the Pseudomonas plasmid pVS1 (Heeb et al., 2000)
   3936..3975    +  CDS            rop (fragment): Rop protein, which maintains plasmids at low copy number; rop
   4077..4217    +  misc_feature   bom: basis of mobility region from pBR322
   4403..4991    -  rep_origin     ori: high-copy-number ColE1/pMB1/pBR322/pUC origin of replication
   5079..5894    -  CDS            KanR: aminoglycoside phosphotransferase; aph(3')-Ia; confers resistance to kanamycin in bacteria or G418 (Geneticin®) in eukaryotes
   6327..6351    +  misc_feature   LB T-DNA repeat: left border repeat from nopaline C58 T-DNA
   6451..6630    +  promoter       NOS promoter: nopaline synthase promoter
   6665..7540    +  CDS            REPA_BEYDV: Experimental evidence at protein level: Swiss-Prot protein existence level 1. Implicated in enhancement of V-sense gene expression. Acts a an inhibitor of C-sense gene transcription. From Bean yellow dwarf virus (BeYDV).
   7779..8031    +  terminator     NOS terminator: nopaline synthase terminator and poly(A) signal
   8152..8239    +  promoter       AmpR promoter (fragment): bla
