[The description below was written by a language model from this plasmid's Addgene catalogue record and pLannotate feature annotations shown in this document.]
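Description:
pDGB3_alpha1_pNOS-Rep-RepA-Tnos (GB3598) is a GoldenBraid alpha-level binary plasmid carrying a single plant transcriptional unit for the Bean yellow dwarf virus (BeYDV) replication proteins Rep and RepA (the C1:C2 region). The pDGB3_alpha1 backbone has the layout of a T-DNA binary vector. A high-copy ColE1/pUC-type origin with the pBR322 bom site supports propagation in E. coli. The pVS1 oriV, RepA and StaA stability functions allow maintenance in Agrobacterium. Selection in bacteria is by kanamycin through an aph(3')-Ia gene located outside the T-DNA. No plant selectable marker is annotated.

Between the nopaline-type left and right border repeats, which on the circular map flank the cargo, sits the 1,879 bp insert. It consists of the nopaline synthase (NOS) promoter, the geminiviral Rep/RepA coding region and the NOS terminator with its poly(A) signal. The automated annotation labels only the RepA reading frame. About 240 nt lie unannotated between that frame and the terminator, which fits the record's description of the full C1:C2 region. In mastreviruses, full-length Rep is produced from this region by splicing. Internal BsaI and BsmBI sites were removed to domesticate the sequence. The unit was assembled through BsaI sites that were destroyed in cloning, and it can be released with BsmBI for combination with other units in higher-order GoldenBraid assemblies.

Rep initiates rolling-circle replication of DNA flanked by BeYDV intergenic regions. This unit can therefore supply replicase for amplifying geminiviral replicons in plant cells. The associated work concerns a copper-regulated, geminivirus-based plant expression system, in which this NOS-driven unit would provide unregulated rather than copper-induced Rep/RepA.
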