Addgene plasmid #225432: pDGB3_alpha1_pNOS-Rep-RepA-Tnos (GB3598)
Purpose: Transcriptional unit of BeYDV Rep/RepA (C1:C2)
Depositing lab: Diego Orzaez. Depositing organization: Instituto de Biologia Molecular y Celular de Plantas. Publication: CuBe: a geminivirus-based copper-regulated expression system suitable for post-harvest activation. Garcia-Perez E, Vazquez-Vilar M, Lozano-Duran R, Orzaez D. Plant Biotechnol J. 2025 Jan;23(1):141-155. doi: 10.1111/pbi.14485. Epub 2024 Oct 22. PubMed 39435699.
Backbone
  Vector backbone: pDGB3_alpha1
  Backbone manufacturer: self-made
  Vector type: Synthetic Biology
Growth in bacteria
  Bacterial resistance: Kanamycin, 50 μg/mL
  Growth temperature: 37°C
  Growth strain: DH5alpha
  Copy number: High Copy
Gene/Insert
  Gene/Insert name: pNOS:Rep/RepA:tNOS
  Species: Synthetic
  Insert size (bp): 1879
  Mutation: BsaI and BsmBI sites removed
  Cloning method: Restriction Enzyme; 5′ cloning site BsaI (destroyed during cloning); 3′ cloning site BsaI (destroyed during cloning)
  Sequencing primers: 5′ ggtggcaggatatattgtgg; 3′ cgcccttttaaatatccgatt
Terms and licenses: Academic/Nonprofit Terms; Industry Terms: Not Available to Industry
Depositor comments: Compatible with GoldenBraid; insert can be released with BsmbI. Please visit https://doi.org/10.1101/2024.04.30.591823 for bioRxiv preprint.
How to cite: pDGB3_alpha1_pNOS-Rep-RepA-Tnos (GB3598) was a gift from Diego Orzaez (Addgene plasmid # 225432 ; http://n2t.net/addgene:225432 ; RRID:Addgene_225432)
